Addgene plasmid #143215: TFORF0445
Purpose: Lentiviral vector for overexpressing transcription factor ORFs with unique 24-bp barcodes. Barcodes facilitate identification of transcription factors in pooled screens.
Depositing lab: Feng Zhang. Depositing organization: Broad Institute. Publication: A transcription factor atlas of directed differentiation. Joung J, Ma S, Tay T, Geiger-Schuller KR, Kirchgatterer PC, Verdine VK, Guo B, Arias-Garcia MA, Allen WE, Singh A, Kuksenko O, Abudayyeh OO, Gootenberg JS, Fu Z, Macrae RK, Buenrostro JD, Regev A, Zhang F. Cell. 2023 Jan 5;186(1):209-229.e26. doi: 10.1016/j.cell.2022.11.026. PubMed 36608654.
Backbone
  Vector backbone: pLX_TRC317
  Backbone manufacturer: Broad Institute Genetic Perturbation Platform
  Backbone size w/o insert (bp): 8264
  Vector type: Mammalian Expression, Lentiviral
  Selectable markers: Puromycin
Growth in bacteria
  Bacterial resistance: Ampicillin, 100 μg/mL
  Growth temperature: 37°C
  Growth strain: NEB Stable
  Copy number: High Copy
Gene/Insert
  Gene/Insert name: ZNF805
  Species: H. sapiens (human)
  Insert size (bp): 1586
  Entrez Gene: ZNF805
  Promoter: EF1a
  Cloning method: Unknown
  Sequencing primers: 5′ GGGTGGAGACTGAAGTTAGGCCAG; 3′ CACATAGCGTAAAAGGAGCAACATAG
Terms and licenses: Academic/Nonprofit Terms; Industry Terms: Not Available to Industry
Depositor comments: NM_001145078,ENST00000354309 . The transcription factor ORF portion of this plasmid was synthesized by Genewiz. Please test multiple small colonies in case of plasmid recombination. To make this collection available in a timely manner, a portion of this collection was not fully sequenced by Addgene. If an Addgene verified full plasmid sequence is not available, please contact us prior to placing an order to request the full sequence.
How to cite: TFORF0445 was a gift from Feng Zhang (Addgene plasmid # 143215 ; http://n2t.net/addgene:143215 ; RRID:Addgene_143215)
