[The description below was written by a language model from this plasmid's Addgene catalogue record and pLannotate feature annotations shown in this document.]
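Description:
TFORF0445 is a lentiviral mammalian expression plasmid built on the pLX_TRC317 backbone. It carries the human zinc-finger transcription factor ZNF805 as one member of a barcoded transcription factor ORF collection. In bacteria it is maintained through a high-copy ColE1/pUC-type origin and selected with ampicillin via the β-lactamase gene. An f1 origin and leftover lac, T7 and T3 cloning-vector elements are also present. The depositor warns that the plasmid can recombine, a common issue for constructs with repeated LTR sequences.

The viral portion has a third-generation layout. An RSV promoter drives a truncated HIV-1 5' LTR, followed by the Ψ packaging signal, a gag fragment, the Rev response element and a cPPT/CTS. It ends in a self-inactivating ΔU3 3' LTR with an SV40 polyadenylation signal downstream.

Two expression units sit between the LTRs. An SV40 early promoter drives puromycin N-acetyltransferase, which allows selection of transduced cells. A full-length EF-1α promoter drives the roughly 1.6 kb synthesized ZNF805 ORF. The annotation tool labels parts of this region as ZNF80 and ZNF264 fragments, most likely because of homology among conserved zinc-finger family domains rather than separate inserts. A WPRE downstream of the ORF enhances transcript stability and expression.

According to the record, each ORF in the collection is paired with a unique 24-bp barcode, though the feature table does not annotate it. The barcode lets the transcription factor be identified by short-read sequencing. This makes the construct suited to pooled overexpression screens, such as those testing transcription factors for their ability to direct cell differentiation, as well as to individual overexpression of ZNF805.
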