Features (pLannotate 1.2.2; 32 found; start..end, strand, type, name):
      5..231     +  promoter       RSV promoter: Rous sarcoma virus enhancer/promoter
    232..412     +  LTR            5' LTR (truncated): truncated 5' long terminal repeat (LTR) from HIV-1
    459..584     +  misc_feature   HIV-1 Ψ: packaging signal of human immunodeficiency virus type 1
    568..931     +  CDS            HIV-1 gag (fragment): gag protein from human immunodeficiency virus 1; gag
   1077..1310    +  misc_feature   RRE: The Rev response element (RRE) of HIV-1 allows for Rev-dependent mRNA export from the nucleus to the cytoplasm.
   1687..1713    +  CDS            Rev (fragment): human immunodeficiency virus 1 (HIV-1) Rev protein; rev; enhances nuclear export of unspliced and incompletely spliced viral mRNAs
   1720..1743    +  promoter       SV40 promoter (fragment): SV40 early promoter
   1744..1815    +  promoter       SV40 promoter (fragment): SV40 enhancer and early promoter
   1839..1974    +  rep_origin     SV40 ori: SV40 origin of replication
   2020..2616    +  CDS            PuroR (fragment): puromycin N-acetyltransferase; pac from Streptomyces; confers resistance to puromycin
   2665..2782    +  misc_feature   cPPT/CTS: central polypurine tract and central termination sequence of HIV-1
   2847..2913    +  CDS            small t antigen (fragment): SV40 (simian virus 40) small t antigen
   2920..4098    +  promoter       EF-1α promoter: strong constitutive promoter for human elongation factor EF-1α
   4175..4405    +  CDS            ZNF80 (fragment): ZNF80_HUMAN - Experimental evidence at protein level: Swiss-Prot protein existence level 1. May be involved in transcriptional regulation. From Homo sapiens (Human).
   5501..5596    +  CDS            ZNF264 (fragment): ZN264_HUMAN - Also known as KIAA0412. Experimental evidence at protein level: Swiss-Prot protein existence level 1. May be involved in transcriptional regulation. From Homo sapiens (Human).
   5612..5665    +  promoter       U6 promoter (fragment): RNA polymerase III promoter for human U6 snRNA
   5707..6295    +  misc_feature   WPRE: woodchuck hepatitis virus posttranscriptional regulatory element
   6346..6365    +  misc_feature   cPPT/CTS (fragment): central polypurine tract and central termination sequence of HIV-1
   6367..6600    +  LTR            3' LTR (ΔU3): self-inactivating 3' long terminal repeat (LTR) from HIV-1
   6678..6799    +  polyA_signal   SV40 poly(A) signal: SV40 polyadenylation signal
   6839..6974    +  rep_origin     SV40 ori: SV40 origin of replication
   6995..7013    -  promoter       T7 promoter: promoter for bacteriophage T7 RNA polymerase
   7021..7176    +  CDS            lacZα (fragment): LacZα fragment of β-galactosidase; lacZ fragment
   7181..7609    +  rep_origin     f1 ori (sequence partly withheld): f1 bacteriophage origin of replication; arrow indicates direction of (+) strand synthesis
   7662..7766    +  promoter       AmpR promoter: bla
   7767..8627    +  CDS            AmpR: β-lactamase; bla; confers resistance to ampicillin, carbenicillin, and related antibiotics
   8798..9386    +  rep_origin     ori: high-copy-number ColE1/pMB1/pBR322/pUC origin of replication
   9569..9661    +  CDS            lacI (fragment): lac repressor; lacI; The lac repressor binds to the lac operator to inhibit transcription in E. coli. This inhibition can be relieved by adding lactose or isopropyl-β-D-thiogalactopyranoside (IPTG).
   9674..9695    +  protein_bind   CAP binding site: CAP binding activates transcription in the presence of cAMP. E. coli catabolite activator protein
   9710..9740    +  promoter       lac promoter: promoter for the E. coli lac operon
   9748..9764    +  protein_bind   lac operator: The lac repressor binds to the lac operator to inhibit transcription in E. coli. This inhibition can be relieved by adding lactose or isopropyl-β-D-thiogalactopyranoside (IPTG). lac repressor encoded by lacI
   9809..9827    +  promoter       T3 promoter: promoter for bacteriophage T3 RNA polymerase
>Addgene plasmid #143215 | TFORF0445 | addgene full sequence | sequence record 396105 | Addgene NGS Result
TTAATGTAGTCTTATGCAATACTCTTGTAGTCTTGCAACATGGTAACGATGAGTTAGCAACATGCCTTAC
AAGGAGAGAAAAAGCACCGTGCATGCCGATTGGTGGAAGTAAGGTGGTACGATCGTGCCTTATTAGGAAG
GCAACAGACGGGTCTGACATGGATTGGACGAACCACTGAATTGCCGCATTGCAGAGATATTGTATTTAAG
TGCCTAGCTCGATACATAAACGGGTCTCTCTGGTTAGACCAGATCTGAGCCTGGGAGCTCTCTGGCTAAC
TAGGGAACCCACTGCTTAAGCCTCAATAAAGCTTGCCTTGAGTGCTTCAAGTAGTGTGTGCCCGTCTGTT
GTGTGACTCTGGTAACTAGAGATCCCTCAGACCCTTTTAGTCAGTGTGGAAAATCTCTAGCAGTGGCGCC
CGAACAGGGACTTGAAAGCGAAAGGGAAACCAGAGGAGCTCTCTCGACGCAGGACTCGGCTTGCTGAAGC
GCGCACGGCAAGAGGCGAGGGGCGGCGACTGGTGAGTACGCCAAAAATTTTGACTAGCGGAGGCTAGAAG
GAGAGAGATGGGTGCGAGAGCGTCAGTATTAAGCGGGGGAGAATTAGATCGCGATGGGAAAAAATTCGGT
TAAGGCCAGGGGGAAAGAAAAAATATAAATTAAAACATATAGTATGGGCAAGCAGGGAGCTAGAACGATT
CGCAGTTAATCCTGGCCTGTTAGAAACATCAGAAGGCTGTAGACAAATACTGGGACAGCTACAACCATCC
CTTCAGACAGGATCAGAAGAACTTAGATCATTATATAATACAGTAGCAACCCTCTATTGTGTGCATCAAA
GGATAGAGATAAAAGACACCAAGGAAGCTTTAGACAAGATAGAGGAAGAGCAAAACAAAAGTAAGACCAC
CGCACAGCAAGCGGCCGCTGATCTTCAGACCTGGAGGAGGAGATATGAGGGACAATTGGAGAAGTGAATT
ATATAAATATAAAGTAGTAAAAATTGAACCATTAGGAGTAGCACCCACCAAGGCAAAGAGAAGAGTGGTG
CAGAGAGAAAAAAGAGCAGTGGGAATAGGAGCTTTGTTCCTTGGGTTCTTGGGAGCAGCAGGAAGCACTA
TGGGCGCAGCGTCAATGACGCTGACGGTACAGGCCAGACAATTATTGTCTGGTATAGTGCAGCAGCAGAA
CAATTTGCTGAGGGCTATTGAGGCGCAACAGCATCTGTTGCAACTCACAGTCTGGGGCATCAAGCAGCTC
CAGGCAAGAATCCTGGCTGTGGAAAGATACCTAAAGGATCAACAGCTCCTGGGGATTTGGGGTTGCTCTG
GAAAACTCATTTGCACCACTGCTGTGCCTTGGAATGCTAGTTGGAGTAATAAATCTCTGGAACAGATTTG
GAATCACACGACCTGGATGGAGTGGGACAGAGAAATTAACAATTACACAAGCTTAATACACTCCTTAATT
GAAGAATCGCAAAACCAGCAAGAAAAGAATGAACAAGAATTATTGGAATTAGATAAATGGGCAAGTTTGT
GGAATTGGTTTAACATAACAAATTGGCTGTGGTATATAAAATTATTCATAATGATAGTAGGAGGCTTGGT
AGGTTTAAGAATAGTTTTTGCTGTACTTTCTATAGTGAATAGAGTTAGGCAGGGATATTCACCATTATCG
TTTCAGACCCACCTCCCAACCCCGAGGGGACCCATGCATTGCATCTCAATTAGTCAGCAACCAGGTGTGG
AAAGTCCCCAGGCTCCCCAGCAGGCAGAAGTATGCAAAGCATGCGTCTCAATTAGTCAGCAACCATAGTC
CCGCCCCTAACTCCGCCCATCCCGCCCCTAACTCCGCCCAGTTCCGCCCATTCTCCGCCCCATGGCTGAC
TAATTTTTTTTATTTATGCAGAGGCCGAGGCCGCCTCGGCCTCTGAGCTATTCCAGAAGTAGTGAGGAGG
CTTTTTTGGAGGCCTAGGCTTTTGCAAAAAGCTTTCTAGAGGTACCACCGGAGCTTACCATGACCGAGTA
CAAGCCCACGGTGCGCCTCGCCACCCGCGACGACGTCCCCAGGGCCGTACGCACCCTCGCCGCCGCGTTC
GCCGACTACCCCGCCACGCGCCACACCGTCGATCCGGACCGCCACATCGAGCGGGTCACCGAGCTGCAAG
AACTCTTCCTCACGCGCGTCGGGCTCGACATCGGCAAGGTGTGGGTCGCGGACGACGGCGCCGCCGTGGC
GGTCTGGACCACGCCGGAGAGCGTCGAAGCGGGGGCGGTGTTCGCCGAGATCGGCCCGCGCATGGCCGAG
TTGAGCGGTTCCCGGCTGGCCGCGCAGCAACAGATGGAAGGCCTCCTGGCGCCGCACCGGCCCAAGGAGC
CCGCGTGGTTCCTGGCCACCGTCGGCGTCTCGCCCGACCACCAGGGCAAGGGTCTGGGCAGCGCCGTCGT
GCTCCCCGGAGTGGAGGCGGCCGAGCGCGCCGGGGTGCCCGCCTTCCTGGAGACCTCCGCGCCCCGCAAC
CTCCCCTTCTACGAGCGGCTCGGCTTCACCGTCACCGCCGACGTCGAGGTGCCCGAAGGACCGCGCACCT
GGTGCATGACCCGCAAGCCCGGTGCCAGTTAACGAATTCTAGATCTTGAGACAAATGGCAGTATTCATCC
ACAATTTTAAAAGAAAAGGGGGGATTGGGGGGTACAGTGCAGGGGAAAGAATAGTAGACATAATAGCAAC
AGACATACAAACTAAAGAATTACAAAAACAAATTACAAAAATTCAAAATTTTCGGGTTTATTACAGGGAC
AGCAGAGATCCACTTTGGCGCCGGCTCGAGGCCTGCAGGTGCAAAGATGGATAAAGTTTTAAACAGAGAG
GAATCTTTGCAGCTAATGGACCTTCTAGGTCTTGAAAGGAGTGGGAATTGGCTCCGGTGCCCGTCAGTGG
GCAGAGCGCACATCGCCCACAGTCCCCGAGAAGTTGGGGGGAGGGGTCGGCAATTGAACCGGTGCCTAGA
GAAGGTGGCGCGGGGTAAACTGGGAAAGTGATGTCGTGTACTGGCTCCGCCTTTTTCCCGAGGGTGGGGG
AGAACCGTATATAAGTGCAGTAGTCGCCGTGAACGTTCTTTTTCGCAACGGGTTTGCCGCCAGAACACAG
GTAAGTGCCGTGTGTGGTTCCCGCGGGCCTGGCCTCTTTACGGGTTATGGCCCTTGCGTGCCTTGAATTA
CTTCCACCTGGCTGCAGTACGTGATTCTTGATCCCGAGCTTCGGGTTGGAAGTGGGTGGGAGAGTTCGAG
GCCTTGCGCTTAAGGAGCCCCTTCGCCTCGTGCTTGAGTTGAGGCCTGGCCTGGGCGCTGGGGCCGCCGC
GTGCGAATCTGGTGGCACCTTCGCGCCTGTCTCGCTGCTTTCGATAAGTCTCTAGCCATTTAAAATTTTT
GATGACCTGCTGCGACGCTTTTTTTCTGGCAAGATAGTCTTGTAAATGCGGGCCAAGATCTGCACACTGG
TATTTCGGTTTTTGGGGCCGCGGGCGGCGACGGGGCCCGTGCGTCCCAGCGCACATGTTCGGCGAGGCGG
GGCCTGCGAGCGCGGCCACCGAGAATCGGACGGGGGTAGTCTCAAGCTGGCCGGCCTGCTCTGGTGCCTG
GCCTCGCGCCGCCGTGTATCGCCCCGCCCTGGGCGGCAAGGCTGGCCCGGTCGGCACCAGTTGCGTGAGC
GGAAAGATGGCCGCTTCCCGGCCCTGCTGCAGGGAGCTCAAAATGGAGGACGCGGCGCTCGGGAGAGCGG
GCGGGTGAGTCACCCACACAAAGGAAAAGGGCCTTTCCGTCCTCAGCCGTCGCTTCATGTGACTCCACGG
AGTACCGGGCGCCGTCCAGGCACCTCGATTAGTTCTCGAGCTTTTGGAGTACGTCGTCTTTAGGTTGGGG
GGAGGGGTTTTATGCGATGGAGTTTCCCCACACTGAGTGGGTGGAGACTGAAGTTAGGCCAGCTTGGCAC
TTGATGTAATTCTCCTTGGAATTTGCCCTTTTTGAGTTTGGATCTTGGTTCATTCTCAAGCCTCAGACAG
TGGTTCAAAGTTTTTTTCTTCCATTTCAGGTGTCGTGAGGCTAGCACCGCCACCATGCAGGGAGAACGCT
TGAGACCAGGGTTAGATTCCCAAAAGGAGAAGCTTCCTGGAAAAATGAGCCCCAAACATGATGGTTTAGG
GACAGCTGATAGTGTGTGTTCAAGGATTATACAGGATCGAGTCTCCTTAGGAGATGATGTCCATGACTGT
GACTCACATGGATCAGGTAAAAATCCAGTTATTCAGGAAGAGGAAAATATCTTTAAATGCAATGAATGTG
AAAAAGTGTTTAACAAGAAACGCCTGCTTGCTCGGCATGAGAGGATTCACTCTGGAGTGAAGCCCTATGA
ATGCACAGAGTGTGGAAAAACCTTTAGCAAGAGTACATACCTCCTGCAGCACCACATGGTCCACACTGGG
GAGAAGCCCTATAAGTGCATGGAGTGTGGGAAGGCTTTTAATCGGAAGTCACACCTTACCCAGCACCAGC
GGATTCACAGTGGAGAGAAGCCTTATAAGTGCAGTGAATGTGGAAAGGCCTTCACCCACCGCTCCACTTT
TGTCTTGCATAACAGGAGCCACACTGGAGAAAAACCCTTTGTGTGCAAAGAGTGTGGCAAAGCCTTTCGA
GATAGGCCAGGTTTCATTCGACACTACATCATCCACAGTGGTGAGAATCCCTACGAGTGCTTCGAATGTG
GCAAGGTCTTCAAACACAGATCATACCTCATGTGGCACCAGCAGACTCATACCGGGGAGAAGCCCTATGA
GTGCAGTGAATGTGGGAAGGCCTTCTGTGAGAGCGCAGCGCTGATTCACCACTATGTCATCCACACTGGA
GAGAAGCCCTTTGAGTGCCTCGAGTGTGGGAAGGCTTTCAACCACCGATCCTACCTCAAAAGGCACCAGC
GGATTCACACTGGGGAGAAGCCATATGTGTGTAGTGAATGCGGAAAGGCCTTCACCCACTGCTCTACTTT
CATCTTGCATAAAAGGGCCCACACTGGAGAAAAACCTTTCGAGTGCAAAGAGTGTGGGAAAGCCTTTAGC
AATAGGGCAGACCTCATTCGCCACTTCAGCATCCACACTGGAGAGAAGCCCTATGAGTGCATGGAGTGTG
GAAAGGCCTTCAACCGCAGGTCAGGCCTCACAAGGCACCAGCGGATTCATAGTGGAGAGAAGCCCTATGA
ATGCATCGAGTGTGGGAAAACATTTTGCTGGAGCACAAACCTCATTCGACACTCTATCATCCACACTGGA
GAGAAGCCGTATGAGTGCAGTGAATGTGGAAAGGCCTTCAGTCGCAGCTCGTCCCTCACTCAGCATCAAA
GGATGCATACTGGGAGAAATCCTATCAGTGTAACAGATGTGGGAAGACCTTTTACAAGTGGGCAGACCTC
AGTCAACATCCAAGAACTTTTATTGGGGAAAAACTTTTTGAATGTCACCACTGAGGAAAATCTTTTGCAA
GAGGAAGCATCTTACATGGCATCTGATCGTACATACCAAAGAGAAACCCCACAAGTGTCTTCACTGTAGT
AATGAACTAGTCCGTAACTTGAAAGTATTTCGATTTCTTGGCTTTATATATCTTGTGGAAAGGACGAAAT
CATAATAGAGCCGTAGCGATAACGCGTTAAGTCGACAATCAACCTCTGGATTACAAAATTTGTGAAAGAT
TGACTGGTATTCTTAACTATGTTGCTCCTTTTACGCTATGTGGATACGCTGCTTTAATGCCTTTGTATCA
TGCTATTGCTTCCCGTATGGCTTTCATTTTCTCCTCCTTGTATAAATCCTGGTTGCTGTCTCTTTATGAG
GAGTTGTGGCCCGTTGTCAGGCAACGTGGCGTGGTGTGCACTGTGTTTGCTGACGCAACCCCCACTGGTT
GGGGCATTGCCACCACCTGTCAGCTCCTTTCCGGGACTTTCGCTTTCCCCCTCCCTATTGCCACGGCGGA
ACTCATCGCCGCCTGCCTTGCCCGCTGCTGGACAGGGGCTCGGCTGTTGGGCACTGACAATTCCGTGGTG
TTGTCGGGGAAATCATCGTCCTTTCCTTGGCTGCTCGCCTGTGTTGCCACCTGGATTCTGCGCGGGACGT
CCTTCTGCTACGTCCCTTCGGCCCTCAATCCAGCGGACCTTCCTTCCCGCGGCCTGCTGCCGGCTCTGCG
GCCTCTTCCGCGTCTTCGCCTTCGCCCTCAGACGAGTCGGATCTCCCTTTGGGCCGCCTCCCCGCGTCGA
CTTTAAGACCAATGACTTACAAGGCAGCTGTAGATCTTAGCCACTTTTTAAAAGAAAAGGGGGGACTGGA
AGGGCTAATTCACTCCCAACGAAGACAAGATCTGCTTTTTGCTTGTACTGGGTCTCTCTGGTTAGACCAG
ATCTGAGCCTGGGAGCTCTCTGGCTAACTAGGGAACCCACTGCTTAAGCCTCAATAAAGCTTGCCTTGAG
TGCTTCAAGTAGTGTGTGCCCGTCTGTTGTGTGACTCTGGTAACTAGAGATCCCTCAGACCCTTTTAGTC
AGTGTGGAAAATCTCTAGCAGTACGTATAGTAGTTCATGTCATCTTATTATTCAGTATTTATAACTTGCA
AAGAAATGAATATCAGAGAGTGAGAGGAACTTGTTTATTGCAGCTTATAATGGTTACAAATAAAGCAATA
GCATCACAAATTTCACAAATAAAGCATTTTTTTCACTGCATTCTAGTTGTGGTTTGTCCAAACTCATCAA
TGTATCTTATCATGTCTGGCTCTAGCTATCCCGCCCCTAACTCCGCCCATCCCGCCCCTAACTCCGCCCA
GTTCCGCCCATTCTCCGCCCCATGGCTGACTAATTTTTTTTATTTATGCAGAGGCCGAGGCCGCCTCGGC
CTCTGAGCTATTCCAGAAGTAGTGAGGAGGCTTTTTTGGAGGCCTAGGGACGTACCCAATTCGCCCTATA
GTGAGTCGTATTACGCGCGCTCACTGGCCGTCGTTTTACAACGTCGTGACTGGGAAAACCCTGGCGTTAC
CCAACTTAATCGCCTTGCAGCACATCCCCCTTTCGCCAGCTGGCGTAATAGCGAAGAGGCCCGCACCGAT
CGCCCTTCCCAACAGTTGCGCAGCCTGAATGGCGAATGGG
[124 nt withheld, positions 7181-7304]
C
[91 nt withheld, positions 7306-7396]
A
[49 nt withheld, positions 7398-7446]
CCTTTGACGTTGGAGTCCACGTTCTTT
[37 nt withheld, positions 7474-7510]
ACCCTATCTCGGTCTATTCTTTTGATTTATAAGGGATTTTGCCGATTTCGGCCTATTGGTTAAAAAATGA
GCTGATTTAACAAAAATTTAACGCGAATTTTAACAAAATATTAACGCTTACAATTTAGGTGGCACTTTTC
GGGGAAATGTGCGCGGAACCCCTATTTGTTTATTTTTCTAAATACATTCAAATATGTATCCGCTCATGAG
ACAATAACCCTGATAAATGCTTCAATAATATTGAAAAAGGAAGAGTATGAGTATTCAACATTTCCGTGTC
GCCCTTATTCCCTTTTTTGCGGCATTTTGCCTTCCTGTTTTTGCTCACCCAGAAACGCTGGTGAAAGTAA
AAGATGCTGAAGATCAGTTGGGTGCACGAGTGGGTTACATCGAACTGGATCTCAACAGCGGTAAGATCCT
TGAGAGTTTTCGCCCCGAAGAACGTTTTCCAATGATGAGCACTTTTAAAGTTCTGCTATGTGGCGCGGTA
TTATCCCGTATTGACGCCGGGCAAGAGCAACTCGGTCGCCGCATACACTATTCTCAGAATGACTTGGTTG
AGTACTCACCAGTCACAGAAAAGCATCTTACGGATGGCATGACAGTAAGAGAATTATGCAGTGCTGCCAT
AACCATGAGTGATAACACTGCGGCCAACTTACTTCTGACAACGATCGGAGGACCGAAGGAGCTAACCGCT
TTTTTGCACAACATGGGGGATCATGTAACTCGCCTTGATCGTTGGGAACCGGAGCTGAATGAAGCCATAC
CAAACGACGAGCGTGACACCACGATGCCTGTAGCAATGGCAACAACGTTGCGCAAACTATTAACTGGCGA
ACTACTTACTCTAGCTTCCCGGCAACAATTAATAGACTGGATGGAGGCGGATAAAGTTGCAGGACCACTT
CTGCGCTCGGCCCTTCCGGCTGGCTGGTTTATTGCTGATAAATCTGGAGCCGGTGAGCGTGGGTCTCGCG
GTATCATTGCAGCACTGGGGCCAGATGGTAAGCCCTCCCGTATCGTAGTTATCTACACGACGGGGAGTCA
GGCAACTATGGATGAACGAAATAGACAGATCGCTGAGATAGGTGCCTCACTGATTAAGCATTGGTAACTG
TCAGACCAAGTTTACTCATATATACTTTAGATTGATTTAAAACTTCATTTTTAATTTAAAAGGATCTAGG
TGAAGATCCTTTTTGATAATCTCATGACCAAAATCCCTTAACGTGAGTTTTCGTTCCACTGAGCGTCAGA
CCCCGTAGAAAAGATCAAAGGATCTTCTTGAGATCCTTTTTTTCTGCGCGTAATCTGCTGCTTGCAAACA
AAAAAACCACCGCTACCAGCGGTGGTTTGTTTGCCGGATCAAGAGCTACCAACTCTTTTTCCGAAGGTAA
CTGGCTTCAGCAGAGCGCAGATACCAAATACTGTTCTTCTAGTGTAGCCGTAGTTAGGCCACCACTTCAA
GAACTCTGTAGCACCGCCTACATACCTCGCTCTGCTAATCCTGTTACCAGTGGCTGCTGCCAGTGGCGAT
AAGTCGTGTCTTACCGGGTTGGACTCAAGACGATAGTTACCGGATAAGGCGCAGCGGTCGGGCTGAACGG
GGGGTTCGTGCACACAGCCCAGCTTGGAGCGAACGACCTACACCGAACTGAGATACCTACAGCGTGAGCT
ATGAGAAAGCGCCACGCTTCCCGAAGGGAGAAAGGCGGACAGGTATCCGGTAAGCGGCAGGGTCGGAACA
GGAGAGCGCACGAGGGAGCTTCCAGGGGGAAACGCCTGGTATCTTTATAGTCCTGTCGGGTTTCGCCACC
TCTGACTTGAGCGTCGATTTTTGTGATGCTCGTCAGGGGGGCGGAGCCTATGGAAAAACGCCAGCAACGC
GGCCTTTTTACGGTTCCTGGCCTTTTGCTGGCCTTTTGCTCACATGTTCTTTCCTGCGTTATCCCCTGAT
TCTGTGGATAACCGTATTACCGCCTTTGAGTGAGCTGATACCGCTCGCCGCAGCCGAACGACCGAGCGCA
GCGAGTCAGTGAGCGAGGAAGCGGAAGAGCGCCCAATACGCAAACCGCCTCTCCCCGCGCGTTGGCCGAT
TCATTAATGCAGCTGGCACGACAGGTTTCCCGACTGGAAAGCGGGCAGTGAGCGCAACGCAATTAATGTG
AGTTAGCTCACTCATTAGGCACCCCAGGCTTTACACTTTATGCTTCCGGCTCGTATGTTGTGTGGAATTG
TGAGCGGATAACAATTTCACACAGGAAACAGCTATGACCATGATTACGCCAAGCGCGCAATTAACCCTCA
CTAAAGGGAACAAAAGCTGGAGCTGCAAGC
