>Addgene plasmid #143215 | TFORF0445 | depositor partial sequence | sequence record 281783 | Insert
ACCGCCACCATGCAGGGAGAACGCTTGAGACCAGGGTTAGATTCCCAAAAGGAGAAGCTTCCTGGAAAAA
TGAGCCCCAAACATGATGGTTTAGGGACAGCTGATAGTGTGTGTTCAAGGATTATACAGGATCGAGTCTC
CTTAGGAGATGATGTCCATGACTGTGACTCACATGGATCAGGTAAAAATCCAGTTATTCAGGAAGAGGAA
AATATCTTTAAATGCAATGAATGTGAAAAAGTGTTTAACAAGAAACGCCTGCTTGCTCGGCATGAGAGGA
TTCACTCTGGAGTGAAGCCCTATGAATGCACAGAGTGTGGAAAAACCTTTAGCAAGAGTACATACCTCCT
GCAGCACCACATGGTCCACACTGGGGAGAAGCCCTATAAGTGCATGGAGTGTGGGAAGGCTTTTAATCGG
AAGTCACACCTTACCCAGCACCAGCGGATTCACAGTGGAGAGAAGCCTTATAAGTGCAGTGAATGTGGAA
AGGCCTTCACCCACCGCTCCACTTTTGTCTTGCATAACAGGAGCCACACTGGAGAAAAACCCTTTGTGTG
CAAAGAGTGTGGCAAAGCCTTTCGAGATAGGCCAGGTTTCATTCGACACTACATCATCCACAGTGGTGAG
AATCCCTACGAGTGCTTCGAATGTGGCAAGGTCTTCAAACACAGATCATACCTCATGTGGCACCAGCAGA
CTCATACCGGGGAGAAGCCCTATGAGTGCAGTGAATGTGGGAAGGCCTTCTGTGAGAGCGCAGCGCTGAT
TCACCACTATGTCATCCACACTGGAGAGAAGCCCTTTGAGTGCCTCGAGTGTGGGAAGGCTTTCAACCAC
CGATCCTACCTCAAAAGGCACCAGCGGATTCACACTGGGGAGAAGCCATATGTGTGTAGTGAATGCGGAA
AGGCCTTCACCCACTGCTCTACTTTCATCTTGCATAAAAGGGCCCACACTGGAGAAAAACCTTTCGAGTG
CAAAGAGTGTGGGAAAGCCTTTAGCAATAGGGCAGACCTCATTCGCCACTTCAGCATCCACACTGGAGAG
AAGCCCTATGAGTGCATGGAGTGTGGAAAGGCCTTCAACCGCAGGTCAGGCCTCACAAGGCACCAGCGGA
TTCATAGTGGAGAGAAGCCCTATGAATGCATCGAGTGTGGGAAAACATTTTGCTGGAGCACAAACCTCAT
TCGACACTCTATCATCCACACTGGAGAGAAGCCGTATGAGTGCAGTGAATGTGGAAAGGCCTTCAGTCGC
AGCTCGTCCCTCACTCAGCATCAAAGGATGCATACTGGGAGAAATCCTATCAGTGTAACAGATGTGGGAA
GACCTTTTACAAGTGGGCAGACCTCAGTCAACATCCAAGAACTTTTATTGGGGAAAAACTTTTTGAATGT
CACCACTGAGGAAAATCTTTTGCAAGAGGAAGCATCTTACATGGCATCTGATCGTACATACCAAAGAGAA
ACCCCACAAGTGTCTTCACTGTAGTAATGAACTAGTCCGTAACTTGAAAGTATTTCGATTTCTTGGCTTT
ATATATCTTGTGGAAAGGACGAAATCATAATAGAGCCGTAGCGATA
