>Addgene plasmid #143215 | TFORF0445 | depositor partial sequence | sequence record 281784 | Barcode
AATCATAATAGAGCCGTAGCGATA
